Addgene plasmid #217515: pJFRC-13XLexAoP-FRT-STOP-FRT-myrGFP-2A-KDR::Pest
Purpose: Encodes a LexAoP controlled and Flp dependent conditional trangene of bicistronic myrGFP and KD Recombinase
Depositing lab: S. Lawrence Zipursky. Depositing organization: University of California, Los Angeles (UCLA). Publication: Mapping of multiple neurotransmitter receptor subtypes and distinct protein complexes to the connectome. Sanfilippo P, Kim AJ, Bhukel A, Yoo J, Mirshahidi PS, Pandey V, Bevir H, Yuen A, Mirshahidi PS, Guo P, Li HS, Wohlschlegel JA, Aso Y, Zipursky SL. Neuron. 2024 Jan 13:S0896-6273(23)00973-X. doi: 10.1016/j.neuron.2023.12.014. PubMed 38262414.
Backbone
  Vector backbone: pJFRC177
  Vector type: Insect Expression
Growth in bacteria
  Bacterial resistance: Ampicillin, 100 μg/mL
  Growth temperature: 37°C
  Growth strain: DH5alpha
  Copy number: High Copy
Gene/Insert
  Gene/Insert name: 13XLexAoP-FRT-STOP-FRT-myrGFP-2A-KDR::Pest
  Species: D. melanogaster (fly)
Terms and licenses: Academic/Nonprofit Terms; Industry Terms: Not Available to Industry
How to cite: pJFRC-13XLexAoP-FRT-STOP-FRT-myrGFP-2A-KDR::Pest was a gift from S. Lawrence Zipursky (Addgene plasmid # 217515 ; http://n2t.net/addgene:217515 ; RRID:Addgene_217515)
