[The description below was written by a language model from this plasmid's Addgene catalogue record and pLannotate feature annotations shown in this document.]
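Description:
pJFRC-13XLexAoP-FRT-STOP-FRT-myrGFP-2A-KDR::Pest is an 11.6 kb Drosophila transgenesis and expression plasmid built on the pJFRC177 backbone. It is propagated in E. coli through a high-copy ColE1/pUC-type origin with ampicillin selection (AmpR under its bla promoter). For fly work it carries a φC31 attB site, which allows integrase-mediated insertion into a genomic attP landing site, and a mini-white gene that serves as the eye-colour marker for identifying transformants.

The payload is an intersectional, two-input expression cassette. According to the construct name, thirteen LexA operator repeats sit upstream of the annotated Drosophila hsp70Bb promoter; the operator array itself was not picked up by the automated annotation. Downstream, two minimal FRT sites in the same orientation flank a STOP cassette composed of SV40 small t intron, early-region fragments and the SV40 poly(A) signal. This cassette terminates transcription until Flp recombinase excises it.

After excision, LexA-driven transcription yields a single open reading frame. It consists of a Src64B-derived N-terminal fragment fused to GFP (S65T), which is the membrane-targeted myrGFP of the name. An F2A ribosome-skipping peptide follows, and then the KD recombinase of Kluyveromyces lactis origin. The recombinase carries a mouse ornithine decarboxylase PEST segment that destabilises it and limits its persistence. A second SV40 intron and poly(A) unit ends the transcript.

Cells that express both a LexA driver and Flp are therefore labelled with membrane GFP and also produce KD recombinase, which can act on separate KDRT-based conditional alleles. The associated publication concerns mapping neurotransmitter receptor subtypes to the connectome, consistent with use for sparse, cell-type-restricted conditional labelling in fly neurons.
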