Features (pLannotate 1.2.2; 27 found; start..end, strand, type, name):
     18..606     +  rep_origin     ori: high-copy-number ColE1/pMB1/pBR322/pUC origin of replication
    693..762     +  protein_bind   attB: attB site for the φC31 integrase (Groth et al., 2000) phage φC31 integrase
    978..5097    +  gene           mini-white: white; This modified version of the white gene lacks part of the first intron.
   5102..5257    +  CDS            YPB1_ECOLX (fragment): Protein predicted: Swiss-Prot protein existence level 4. From Escherichia coli.
   5339..5358    -  misc_feature   MCS (fragment): pUC18/19 multiple cloning site
   5741..5979    +  promoter       hsp70 promoter: Drosophila melanogaster hsp70Bb promoter
   5989..6022    -  protein_bind   FRT (minimal): supports FLP-mediated excision but not integration (Turan and Bode, 2011) FLP recombinase from the Saccharomyces cerevisiae 2μ plasmid
   6391..6465    +  CDS            small t antigen (fragment): SV40 (simian virus 40) small t antigen
   6467..6532    +  intron         small t intron: SV40 (simian virus 40) small t antigen intron
   6662..6682    +  CDS            SV40 NLS: nuclear localization signal of SV40 (simian virus 40) large T antigen
   6689..6823    +  CDS            LT_POVHA (fragment): Protein inferred from homology: Swiss-Prot protein existence level 3. Isoform large T antigen is a key early protein essential for both driving viral replication and inducing cellular transformation. Plays a role in viral genome replication by driving entry of quiescent cells into the cell cycle and by autoregulating the synthesis of viral early mRNA. Displays highly oncogenic activities by corrupting the host cellular checkpoint mechanisms that guard cell division and the transcription, replication, and repair of DNA. Participates in the modulation of cellular gene expression preceeding viral
   6848..6931    +  CDS            large T antigen (fragment): large T antigen from SV40 (simian virus 40)
   6954..7088    +  polyA_signal   SV40 poly(A) signal: SV40 polyadenylation signal
   7106..7139    -  protein_bind   FRT (minimal): supports FLP-mediated excision but not integration (Turan and Bode, 2011) FLP recombinase from the Saccharomyces cerevisiae 2μ plasmid
   7153..7422    +  CDS            Src64B (fragment): SRC64_DROME - Also known as Src1. Experimental evidence at protein level: Swiss-Prot protein existence level 1. May play a role in the development of neural tissue and smooth muscle. From Drosophila melanogaster (Fruit fly).
   7414..8124    +  CDS            GFP (S65T): GFP (S65T) is a basic (constitutively fluorescent) green fluorescent protein published in 1995, derived from Aequorea victoria.
   8155..8220    +  CDS            F2A: 2A peptide from foot-and-mouth disease virus polyprotein Eukaryotic ribosomes fail to insert a peptide bond between the Gly and Pro residues, yielding separate polypeptides.
   8221..9561    +  CDS            A: FLP_KLULC - Protein inferred from homology: Swiss-Prot protein existence level 3. Catalyzes the recombination between the large inverted repetitions of the plasmid. From Kluyveromyces lactis (Yeast) (Candida sphaerica).
   9565..9684    +  CDS            Odc1 (fragment): DCOR_MOUSE - Also known as Odc. Experimental evidence at protein level: Swiss-Prot protein existence level 1. Catalyzes the first and rate-limiting step of polyamine biosynthesis that converts ornithine into putrescine, which is the precursor for the polyamines, spermidine and spermine. Polyamines are essential for cell proliferation and are implicated in cellular processes, ranging from DNA replication to apoptosis. From Mus musculus (Mouse).
   9695..9769    +  CDS            small t antigen (fragment): SV40 (simian virus 40) small t antigen
   9771..9836    +  intron         small t intron: SV40 (simian virus 40) small t antigen intron
   9966..9986    +  CDS            SV40 NLS: nuclear localization signal of SV40 (simian virus 40) large T antigen
   9993..10127   +  CDS            LT_POVHA (fragment): Protein inferred from homology: Swiss-Prot protein existence level 3. Isoform large T antigen is a key early protein essential for both driving viral replication and inducing cellular transformation. Plays a role in viral genome replication by driving entry of quiescent cells into the cell cycle and by autoregulating the synthesis of viral early mRNA. Displays highly oncogenic activities by corrupting the host cellular checkpoint mechanisms that guard cell division and the transcription, replication, and repair of DNA. Participates in the modulation of cellular gene expression preceeding viral
  10152..10235   +  CDS            large T antigen (fragment): large T antigen from SV40 (simian virus 40)
  10258..10392   +  polyA_signal   SV40 poly(A) signal: SV40 polyadenylation signal
  10519..10623   +  promoter       AmpR promoter: bla
  10624..11484   +  CDS            AmpR: β-lactamase; bla; confers resistance to ampicillin, carbenicillin, and related antibiotics
>Addgene plasmid #217515 | pJFRC-13XLexAoP-FRT-STOP-FRT-myrGFP-2A-KDR::Pest | addgene full sequence | sequence record 433988 | Addgene NGS Result
AAGATCAAAGGATCTTCTTGAGATCCTTTTTTTCTGCGCGTAATCTGCTGCTTGCAAACAAAAAAACCAC
CGCTACCAGCGGTGGTTTGTTTGCCGGATCAAGAGCTACCAACTCTTTTTCCGAAGGTAACTGGCTTCAG
CAGAGCGCAGATACCAAATACTGTTCTTCTAGTGTAGCCGTAGTTAGGCCACCACTTCAAGAACTCTGTA
GCACCGCCTACATACCTCGCTCTGCTAATCCTGTTACCAGTGGCTGCTGCCAGTGGCGATAAGTCGTGTC
TTACCGGGTTGGACTCAAGACGATAGTTACCGGATAAGGCGCAGCGGTCGGGCTGAACGGGGGGTTCGTG
CACACAGCCCAGCTTGGAGCGAACGACCTACACCGAACTGAGATACCTACAGCGTGAGCTATGAGAAAGC
GCCACGCTTCCCGAAGGGAGAAAGGCGGACAGGTATCCGGTAAGCGGCAGGGTCGGAACAGGAGAGCGCA
CGAGGGAGCTTCCAGGGGGAAACGCCTGGTATCTTTATAGTCCTGTCGGGTTTCGCCACCTCTGACTTGA
GCGTCGATTTTTGTGATGCTCGTCAGGGGGGCGGAGCCTATGGAAAAACGCCAGCAACGCGGCCTTTTTA
CGGTTCCTGGCCTTTTGCTGGCCTTTTGCTCACATGTTACCGTCGACGATGTAGGTCACGGTCTCGAAGC
CGCGGTGCGGGTGCCAGGGCGTGCCCTTGGGCTCCCCGGGCGCGTACTCCACCTCACCCATCTGGTCCAT
CATGATGAACGGGTCGAGGTGGCGGTAGTTGATCCCGGCGAACGCGCGGCGCACCGGGAAGCCCTCGCCC
TCGAAACCGCTGGGCGCGGTGGTCACGGTGAGCACGGGACGTGCGACGGCGTCGGCGGGTGCGGATACGC
GGGGCAGCGTCAGCGGGTTCTCGACGGTCACGGCGGGCATGTCGACAAGCCGAACATATGGGCGCGCCTA
GTATGTATGTAAGTTAATAAAACCCATTTTTGCGGAAAGTAGATAAAAAAAACATTTTTTTTTTTTACTG
CACTGGATATCATTGAACTTATCTGATCAGTTTTAAATTTACTTCGATCCAAGGGTATTTGATGTACCAG
GTTCTTTCGATTACCTCTCACTCAAAATGACATTCCACTCAAAGTCAGCGCTGTTTGCCTCCTTCTCTGT
CCACAGAAATATCGCCGTCTCTTTCGCCGCTGCGTCCGCTATCTCTTTCGCCACCGTTTGTAGCGTTACG
TAGCGTCAATGTCCGCCTTCAGTTGCATTTTGTCAGCGGTTTCGTGACGAAGCTCCAAGCGGTTTACGCC
ATCAATTAAACACAAAGTGCTGTGCCAAAACTCCTCTCGCTTCTTATTTTTGTTTGTTTTTTGAGTGATT
GGGGTGGTGATTGGTTTTGGGTGGGTAAGCAGGGGAAAGTGTGAAAAATCCCGGCAATGGGCCAAGAGGA
TCAGGAGCTATTAATTCGCGGAGGCAGCAAACACCCATCTGCCGAGCATCTGAACAATGTGAGTAGTACA
TGTGCATACATCTTAAGTTCACTTGATCTATAGGAACTGCGATTGCAACATCAAATTGTCTGCGGCGTGA
GAACTGCGACCCACAAAAATCCCAAACCGCAATTGCACAAACAAATAGTGACACGAAACAGATTATTCTG
GTAGCTGTTCTCGCTATATAAGACAATTTTTGAGATCATATCATGATCAAGACATCTAAAGGCATTCATT
TTCGACTATATTCTTTTTTACAAAAAATATAACAACCAGATATTTTAAGCTGATCCTAGATGCACAAAAA
ATAAATAAAAGTATAAACCTACTTCGTAGGATACTTCGGGGTACTTTTTGTTCGGGGTTAGATGAGCATA
ACGCTTGTAGTTGATATTTGAGATCCCCTATCATTGCAGGGTGACAGCGGAGCGGCTTCGCAGAGCTGCA
TTAACCAGGGCTTCGGGCAGGCCAAAAACTACGGCACGCTCCGGCCACCCAGTCCGCCGGAGGACTCCGG
TTCAGGGAGCGGCCAACTAGCCGAGAACCTCACCTATGCCTGGCACAATATGGACATCTTTGGGGCGGTC
AATCAGCCGGGCTCCGGATGGCGGCAGCTGGTCAACCGGACACGCGGACTATTCTGCAACGAGCGACACA
TACCGGCGCCCAGGAAACATTTGCTCAAGAACGGTGAGTTTCTATTCGCAGTCGGCTGATCTGTGTGAAA
TCTTAATAAAGGGTCCAATTACCAATTTGAAACTCAGTTTGCGGCGTGGCCTATCCGGGCGAACTTTTGG
CCGTGATGGGCAGTTCCGGTGCCGGAAAGACGACCCTGCTGAATGCCCTTGCCTTTCGATCGCCGCAGGG
CATCCAAGTATCGCCATCCGGGATGCGACTGCTCAATGGCCAACCTGTGGACGCCAAGGAGATGCAGGCC
AGGTGCGCCTATGTCCAGCAGGATGACCTCTTTATCGGCTCCCTAACGGCCAGGGAACACCTGATTTTCC
AAGCCATGGTGCGGATGCCACGACATCTGACCTATCGGCAGCGAGTGGCCCGCGTGGATCAGGTGATCCA
GGAGCTTTCGCTCAGCAAATGTCAGCACACGATCATCGGTGTGCCCGGCAGGGTGAAAGGTCTGTCCGGC
GGAGAAAGGAAGCGTCTGGCATTCGCCTCCGAGGCTCTAACCGATCCGCCGCTTCTGATCTGCGATGAGC
CCACCTCCGGACTGGACTCCTTTACCGCCCACAGCGTCGTCCAGGTGCTGAAGAAGCTGTCGCAGAAGGG
CAAGACCGTCATCCTGACCATTCATCAGCCGTCTTCCGAGCTGTTTGAGCTCTTTGACAAGATCCTTCTG
ATGGCCGAGGGCAGGGTAGCTTTCTTGGGCACTCCCAGCGAAGCCGTCGACTTCTTTTCCTAGTGAGTTC
GATGTGTTTATTAAGGGTATCTAGTATTACATAACATCTCAACTCCTATCCAGCGTGGGTGCCCAGTGTC
CTACCAACTACAATCCGGCGGACTTTTACGTACAGGTGTTGGCCGTTGTGCCCGGACGGGAGATCGAGTC
CCGTGATCGGATCGCCAAGATATGCGACAATTTTGCCATTAGCAAAGTAGCCCGGGATATGGAGCAGTTG
TTGGCCACCAAAAATCTGGAGAAGCCACTGGAGCAGCCGGAGAATGGGTACACCTACAAGGCCACCTGGT
TCATGCAGTTCCGGGCGGTCCTGTGGCGATCCTGGCTGTCGGTGCTCAAGGAACCACTCCTCGTAAAAGT
GCGACTTATTCAGACAACGGTGAGTGGTTCCAGTGGAAACAAATGATATAACGCTTACAATTCTTGGAAA
CAAATTCGCTAGATTTTAGATAGAATTGCCTGATTCCACACCCTTCTTAGTTTTTTTCAATGAGATGTAT
AGTTTATAGTTTTGCAGAAGATAAATAAATTTCATTTAACTCGCGAATATTAATGAGATGCGAGTAACAT
TTTAATTTGCAGATGGTTGCCATCTTGATTGGCCTCATCTTTTTGGGCCAACAACTCACGCAAGTGGGTG
TGATGAATATCAACGGAGCCATCTTCCTCTTCCTGACCAACATGACCTTTCAAAACGTCTTTGCCACGAT
AAATGTAAGTCATGTTTAGAATACATTTGCATTTCAATAATTTACTAACTTTCTAATGAATCGATTCGAT
TTAGGTGTTCACCTCAGAGCTGCCAGTTTTTATGAGGGAGGCCCGAAGTCGACTTTATCGCTGTGACACA
TACTTTCTGGGCAAAACGATTGCCGAATTGCCGCTTTTTCTCACAGTGCCACTGGTCTTCACGGCGATTG
CCTATCCGATGATCGGACTGCGGGCCGGAGTGCTGCACTTCTTCAACTGCCTGGCGCTGGTCACTCTGGT
GGCCAATGTGTCAACGTCCTTCGGATATCTAATATCCTGCGCCAGCTCCTCGACCTCGATGGCGCTGTCT
GTGGGTCCGCCGGTTATCATACCATTCCTGCTCTTTGGCGGCTTCTTCTTGAACTCGGGCTCGGTGCCAG
TATACCTCAAATGGTTGTCGTACCTCTCATGGTTCCGTTACGCCAACGAGGGTCTGCTGATTAACCAATG
GGCGGACGTGGAGCCGGGCGAAATTAGCTGCACATCGTCGAACACCACGTGCCCCAGTTCGGGCAAGGTC
ATCCTGGAGACGCTTAACTTCTCCGCCGCCGATCTGCCGCTGGACTACGTGGGTCTGGCCATTCTCATCG
TGAGCTTCCGGGTGCTCGCATATCTGGCTCTAAGACTTCGGGCCCGACGCAAGGAGTAGCCGACATATAT
CCGAAATAACTGCTTGTTTTTTTTTTTTACCATTATTACCATCGTGTTTACTGTTTATTGCCCCCTCAAA
AAGCTAATGTAATTATATTTGTGCCAATAAAAACAAGATATGACCTATAGAATACAAGTATTTCCCCTTC
GAACATCCCCACAAGTAGACTTTGGATTTGTCTTCTAACCAAAAGACTTACACACCTGCATACCTTACAT
CAAAAACTCGTTTATCGCTACATAAAACACCGGGATATATTTTTTATATACATACTTTTCAAATCGCGCG
CCCTCTTCATAATTCACCTCCACCACACCACGTTTCGTAGTTGCTCTTTCGCTGTCTCCCACCCGCTCTC
CGCAACACATTCACCTTTTGTTCGACGACCTTGGAGCGACTGTCGTTAGTTCCGCGCGATTCGGTTCGCT
CAAATGGTTCCGAGTGGTTCATTTCGTCTCAATAGAAATTAGTAATAAATATTTGTATGTACAATTTATT
TGCTCCAATATATTTGTATATATTTCCCTCACAGCTATATTTATTCTAATTTAATATTATGACTTTTTAA
GGTAATTTTTTGTGACCTGTTCGGAGTGATTAGCGTTACAATTTGAACTGAAAGTGACATCCAGTGTTTG
TTCCTTGTGTAGATGCATCTCAAAAAAATGGTGGGCATAATAGTGTTGTTTATATATATCAAAAATAACA
ACTATAATAATAAGAATACATTTAATTTAGAAAATGCTTGGATTTCACTGGAACTAGGGCGCGCCTCCGG
AACATAATGGTGCAGGGCGCTGACTTCCGCGTTTCCAGACTTTACGAAACACGGAAACCGAAGACCATTC
ATGTTGTTGCTCAGGTCGCAGACGTTTTGCAGCAGCAGTCGCTTCACGTTCGCTCGCGTATCGGTGATTC
ATTCTGCTAACCAGTAAGGCAACCCCGCCAGCCTAGCCGGGTCCTCAACGACAGGAGCACGATCATGCGC
ACCCGTGGCCAGGGCCGCAAGCTTGCATGCCTGCAGGTTACTGTACATCCATACAGTAAGTACTGTACAT
CCATACAGTAAGTACTGTACATCCATACAGTAAGTACTGTACATCCATACAGTAAGTACTGTACATCCAT
ACAGTAAGCGGAGACTCTAGCCCTAGGGCATGCCTGCAGGTTACTGTACATCCATACAGTAAGTACTGTA
CATCCATACAGTAAGTACTGTACATCCATACAGTAAGCGGAGACTCTAGCGCTAGCGCATGCCTGCAGGT
TACTGTACATCCATACAGTAAGTACTGTACATCCATACAGTAAGTACTGTACATCCATACAGTAAGTACT
GTACATCCATACAGTAAGTACTGTACATCCATACAGTAAGCGGAGACTCTAGCACTAGTGACGTCGAGCG
CCGGAGTATAAATAGAGGCGCTTCGTCTACGGAGCGACAATTCAATTCAAACAAGCAAAGTGAACACGTC
GCTAAGCGAAAGCTAAGCAAATAAACAAGCGCAGCTGAACAAGCTAAACAATCTGCAGTAAAGTGCAAGT
TAAAGTGAATCAATTAAAAGTAACCAGCAACCAAGTAAATCAACTGCAACTACTGAAATCTGCCAAGAAG
TAATTATTGAATACAAGAAGAGAACTCTGAATAGATCTGAAGTTCCTATACTTTCTAGAGAATAGGAACT
TCTAACGTAAGCTAGCTAGACCGGTGTCGACTAAAGCCAAATAGAAAATTATTCAGTTCCTGGCTTAAGT
TTTTAAAAGTGATATTATTTATTTGGTTGTAACCAACCAAAAGAATGTAAATAACTAATACATAATTATG
TTAGTTTTAAGTTAGCAACAAATTGATTTTAGCTATATTAGCTACTTGGTTAATAAATAGAATATATTTA
TTTAAAGATAATTGCGTTTTTATTGTCAGGGAGTGAGTTTGCTTAAAAACTCGTTTAGGTTTGTCCTCCC
GAAATTATTTATTTAAATGCGATGGAGAGTTGGCGCCGAATCGAAAACTTTACGCGCTTAAAAGCACGAG
TTGGCATCCCTAACGCGTAGGATCTTTGTGAAGGAACCTTACTTCTGTGGTGTGACATAATTGGACAAAC
TACCTACAGAGATTTAAAGCTCTAAGGTAAATATAAAATTTTTAAGTGTATAATGTGTTAAACTACTGAT
TCTAATTGTTTGTGTATTTTAGATTCCAACCTATGGAACTGATGAATGGGAGCAGTGGTGGAATGCCTTT
AATGAGGAAAACCTGTTTTGCTCAGAAGAAATGCCATCTAGTGATGATGAGGCTACTGCTGACTCTCAAC
ATTCTACTCCTCCAAAAAAGAAGAGAAAGGTAGAAGACCCCAAGGACTTTCCTTCAGAATTGCTAAGTTT
TTTGAGTCATGCTGTGTTTAGTAATAGAACTCTTGCTTGCTTTGCTATTTACACCACAAAGGAAAAAGCT
GCACTGCTATACAAGAAAATTATGGAAAAATATTTGATGTATAGTGCCTTGACTAGAGATCATAATCAGC
CATACCACATTTGTAGAGGTTTTACTTGCTTTAAAAAACCTCCCACACCTCCCCCTGAACCTGAAACATA
AAATGAATGCAATTGTTGTTGTTAACTTGTTTATTGCAGCTTATAATGGTTACAAATAAAGCAATAGCAT
CACAAATTTCACAAATAAAGCATTTTTTTCACTGCATTCTAGTTGTGGTTTGTCCAAACTCATCAATGTA
TCTTATCATGTCTGGATCACTAGTGATCTGGCCGGGAAGTTCCTATACTTTCTAGAGAATAGGAACTTCC
TCGAGAATCAAAATGGGCAACAAATGCTGCAGCAAGCGACAGGATCAGGAACTGGCACTGGCCTATCCCA
CTGGGGGCTACAAGAAATCCGACTACACCTTTGGCCAGACGCACATCAACAGCAGCGGCGGCGGCAACAT
GGGCGGCGTTCTTGGCCAGAAGCATAACAACGGTGGCTCGCTGGACTCGCGCTACACGCCCGATCCCAAT
CATCGGGGTCCGTTGAAAATCGGCGGAAAGGGCGGCGTTGACATCATCAGACCACGCGGATCCTCCAAAG
GTGAAGAACTGTTTACCGGAGTAGTCCCGATATTGGTTGAACTCGACGGCGATGTCAACGGTCATAAATT
CAGTGTGTCCGGCGAGGGTGAGGGCGACGCCACATACGGTAAGCTGACGTTGAAGTTCATATGCACCACG
GGCAAGCTGCCCGTGCCATGGCCGACGTTGGTCACGACGCTGACGTATGGTGTCCAGTGTTTCAGCCGTT
ACCCCGATCATATGAAGCAGCATGACTTTTTCAAGTCGGCGATGCCGGAGGGATACGTTCAAGAGAGGAC
CATTTTCTTCAAGGATGACGGCAACTATAAGACGCGAGCGGAGGTGAAATTTGAAGGCGACACACTCGTT
AACCGTATTGAGTTGAAGGGCATTGATTTTAAGGAGGATGGCAACATTCTGGGCCATAAGTTGGAATACA
ACTACAACTCGCATAATGTGTATATAATGGCAGATAAGCAGAAAAACGGAATAAAGGTTAACTTCAAGAT
TCGCCACAACATAGAGGACGGTTCCGTGCAACTTGCAGATCATTACCAACAGAACACACCCATTGGAGAT
GGCCCAGTTCTCTTGCCAGACAATCACTACCTTTCCACACAGTCCGCGTTGAGCAAGGACCCCAATGAAA
AGCGGGACCACATGGTGTTGCTGGAGTTTGTGACCGCAGCTGGTATTACACACGGCATGGACGAGCTGTA
CAAGCGGGCTAAGAGATCAGGTTCTGGAGCACCAGTGAAACAGACTTTGAATTTTGACCTTCTCAAGTTG
GCAGGAGACGTGGAGTCCAACCCAGGGCCCATGAGTACTTTTGCAGAAGCAGCGCATCTTACACCGCATC
AATGTGCGAACGAAATCAACGAGATTCTGGAAAGTGATACATTCAACATTAATGCGAAAGAAATACGCAA
CAAGTTGGCTAGTCTCTTTTCCATTCTTACCATGCAATCGCTGTCCATCCGTAGGGAAATGAAGATTAAC
ACGTATCGTAGCTACAAGTCCGCAATCGGAAAATCCCTGAGCTTTGACAAGGATGACAAGATTATCAAAT
TCACTGTACGGCTGAGGAAGACCGAGAGTCTGCAGAAAGACATTGAAAGCGCACTCCCGTCCTACAAAGT
CGTTGTTTCGCCATTCAAAAACCAGGAGGTGTCGCTTTTCGATCGATACGAGGAAACCCACAAGTACGAT
GCGTCCATGGTGGGCCTCCAATTTACGAACATTCTCAGCAAGGAGAAAGACATCTGGAAAATCGTTAGCC
GAATCGCTTGCTTCTTCGATCAGTCGTGCGTGACGACCACGAAGCGAGCGGAGTACCGCCTGCTTCTGCT
GGGAGCCGTAGGTAACTGTTGCCGTTATAGCGATCTCAAAAATCTGGACCCCCGGACCTTTGAGATTTAC
AACAATTCCTTCTTGGGACCAATCGTGCGGGCCACGGTTACAGAGACAAAGAGTCGCACAGAGCGATATG
TGAACTTTTACCCAGTGAATGGTGATTGCGATCTGTTGATTTCCCTCTACGATTACCTCCGAGTTTGCTC
CCCGATCGAGAAGACTGTGTCGAGCAATCGGCCGACAAACCAGACGCACCAGTTCCTCCCGGAATCCCTT
GCGCGGACCTTCAGCCGCTTCCTGACCCAGCACGTTGACGAGCCAGTCTTCAAGATTTGGAACGGCCCGA
AGTCGCACTTCGGTCGGCACCTGATGGCTACCTTCTTGTCGCGCTCCGAAAAGGGAAAGTATGTTTCCTC
CCTGGGCAACTGGGCAGGTGACCGCGAAATCCAGAGCGCCGTCGCGCGCTCCCACTACTCGCATGGTTCC
GTTACCGTTGACGACCGGGTCTTTGCATTCATATCGGGATTTTACAAAGAAGCCCCGCTGGGTTCCGAGA
TTTATGTGTTGAAGGACCCCTCCAACAAGCCACTCAGCAGGGAGGAGCTGCTTGAGGAGGAGGGCAACTC
GCTCGGAAGTCCCCCACTGAGTCCTCCCTCCTCGCCCCGACTGGTGGCCCAGTCGTTCAGTGCACACCCG
TCGCTGCAACTCTTCGAACAGTGGCACGGCATCATCAGCGACGAGGTCCTGCAATTTATTGCGGAATATA
GGCGCAAGCACGAGCTGCGGAGCCAGCGTACGGTGGTTGCAGGATCCCATGGCTTCCCTCCAGAGGTGGA
GGAGCAAGATGATGGCACTCTCCCCATGAGCTGCGCTCAAGAGAGTGGCATGGATCGTCACCCCGCTGCT
TGCGCCTCGGCTCGCATCAACGTGTAATCTAGAGGATCTTTGTGAAGGAACCTTACTTCTGTGGTGTGAC
ATAATTGGACAAACTACCTACAGAGATTTAAAGCTCTAAGGTAAATATAAAATTTTTAAGTGTATAATGT
GTTAAACTACTGATTCTAATTGTTTGTGTATTTTAGATTCCAACCTATGGAACTGATGAATGGGAGCAGT
GGTGGAATGCCTTTAATGAGGAAAACCTGTTTTGCTCAGAAGAAATGCCATCTAGTGATGATGAGGCTAC
TGCTGACTCTCAACATTCTACTCCTCCAAAAAAGAAGAGAAAGGTAGAAGACCCCAAGGACTTTCCTTCA
GAATTGCTAAGTTTTTTGAGTCATGCTGTGTTTAGTAATAGAACTCTTGCTTGCTTTGCTATTTACACCA
CAAAGGAAAAAGCTGCACTGCTATACAAGAAAATTATGGAAAAATATTTGATGTATAGTGCCTTGACTAG
AGATCATAATCAGCCATACCACATTTGTAGAGGTTTTACTTGCTTTAAAAAACCTCCCACACCTCCCCCT
GAACCTGAAACATAAAATGAATGCAATTGTTGTTGTTAACTTGTTTATTGCAGCTTATAATGGTTACAAA
TAAAGCAATAGCATCACAAATTTCACAAATAAAGCATTTTTTTCACTGCATTCTAGTTGTGGTTTGTCCA
AACTCATCAATGTATCTTATCATGTCTGGATCGATCTGGCCGGCCGTTTAAACGAATTCTTGAAGACGAA
AGGGCCTCGTGATACGCCTATTTTTATAGGTTAATGTCATGATAATAATGGTTTCTTAGACTCAGGTGGC
ACTTTTCGGGGAAATGTGCGCGGAACCCCTATTTGTTTATTTTTCTAAATACATTCAAATATGTATCCGC
TCATGAGACAATAACCCTGATAAATGCTTCAATAATATTGAAAAAGGAAGAGTATGAGTATTCAACATTT
CCGTGTCGCCCTTATTCCCTTTTTTGCGGCATTTTGCCTTCCTGTTTTTGCTCACCCAGAAACGCTGGTG
AAAGTAAAAGATGCTGAAGATCAGTTGGGTGCACGAGTGGGTTACATCGAACTGGATCTCAACAGCGGTA
AGATCCTTGAGAGTTTTCGCCCCGAAGAACGTTTTCCAATGATGAGCACTTTTAAAGTTCTGCTATGTGG
CGCGGTATTATCCCGTATTGACGCCGGGCAAGAGCAACTCGGTCGCCGCATACACTATTCTCAGAATGAC
TTGGTTGAGTACTCACCAGTCACAGAAAAGCATCTTACGGATGGCATGACAGTAAGAGAATTATGCAGTG
CTGCCATAACCATGAGTGATAACACTGCGGCCAACTTACTTCTGACAACGATCGGAGGACCGAAGGAGCT
AACCGCTTTTTTGCACAACATGGGGGATCATGTAACTCGCCTTGATCGTTGGGAACCGGAGCTGAATGAA
GCCATACCAAACGACGAGCGTGACACCACGATGCCTGTAGCAATGGCAACAACGTTGCGCAAACTATTAA
CTGGCGAACTACTTACTCTAGCTTCCCGGCAACAATTAATAGACTGGATGGAGGCGGATAAAGTTGCAGG
ACCACTTCTGCGCTCGGCCCTTCCGGCTGGCTGGTTTATTGCTGATAAATCTGGAGCCGGTGAGCGTGGG
TCTCGCGGTATCATTGCAGCACTGGGGCCAGATGGTAAGCCCTCCCGTATCGTAGTTATCTACACGACGG
GGAGTCAGGCAACTATGGATGAACGAAATAGACAGATCGCTGAGATAGGTGCCTCACTGATTAAGCATTG
GTAACTGTCAGACCAAGTTTACTCATATATACTTTAGATTGATTTAAAACTTCATTTTTAATTTAAAAGG
ATCTAGGTGAAGATCCTTTTTGATAATCTCATGACCAAAATCCCTTAACGTGAGTTTTCGTTCCACTGAG
CGTCAGACCCCGTAGAA
